>Addgene plasmid #206489 | T6-pAC5.1 mEGFP-EcoRV | addgene full sequence | sequence record 407283 | Addgene NGS Result
AAAAAATCATGAATGGCATCAACTCTGAATCAAATCTTTGCAGATGCACCTACTTCTCATTTCCACTGTC
ACATCATTTTTCCAGATCTCGCTGCCTGTTATGTGGCCCACAAACCAAGACACGTTTTATGGCCATTAAA
GCTGGCTGATCGTCGCCAAACACCAAATACATAATGAATATGTACACATTCGAGAAAGAAGCGATCAAAG
AAGCGTCTTCGGGCGGAGTAGGAGAATGCGGAGGAGAAGGAGAACGAGCTGATCTAGTATCTCTCCACAA
TCCAATGCCAACTGACCAACTGGCCATATTCGGAGCAATTTGAAGCCAATTTCCATCGCCTGGCGATCGC
TCCATTCTTGGCTATATGTTTTTCACCGTTACCCGGGGCCATTTTCAAAGACTCGTCGGCAAGATAAGAT
TGTGTCACTCGCTGTCTCTCTTCATTTGTCGAAGAATGCTGAGGAATTTCGCGATGACGTCGGCGAGTAT
TTTGAAGAATGAGAATAATTTGTATTTATACGAAAATCAGTTAGTGGAATTTTCTACAAAAACATGTTAT
CTATAGATAATTTTGTTGCAAAATATGTTGACTATGACAAAGATTGTATGTATATACCTTTAATGTATTC
TCATTTTCTTATGTATTTATAATGGCAATGATGATACTGATGATATTTTAAGATGATGCCAGACCAAAAG
GCTTGAATTTCTGCGTCTTTTGCCGAACGCAGTGCATGTGCAATTGTTGTTTTTTGGAATATTCAATTTT
CGGACTGTCCGCTTTGATTTCAGTTTCTTGGCTTATTCAAAAAGCAAAGTAAAGCCAAAAAAGCGAGATG
GCAATACCAAATGCGGCAAAACGGTAGTGGAAGGAAAGGGGTGCGGGGCAGCGGAAGGAAGGGTGGGGCG
GGGCGTGGCGGGGTCTGTGGCTGGGCGCGACGTCACCGACGTTGGAGCCACTCCTTTGACCATGTGTGCG
TGTGTGTATTATTCGTGTCTCGCCACTCGCCGGTTGTTTTTTTCTTTTTATGCTGCGCTCTCTCTAGCGC
CATCTCGCTTACGCATGCTCAACGCACCGCATGTTGCCGTTTCCTTTTATGCGTCATTTTGGCTCGAAAT
AGGCAATTATTTAAACAAAGATTAGTCAACGAAAACGCTAAAATAAATAAGTCTACAATATGGTTACTTA
TTGCCATGTGTGTGCAGCCAACGATAGCAACAAAAGCAACAACACAGGTGGCTTTCCCTCTTTCACTTTT
TGTTTGCAAGCCGCGTGCGAGCAAGACGGCACGACCGGCAAACGCAATTACGCTGACAAAGAGCAGACGA
AGTTTTGGCGAAAAACATCAAGGCGCCTGATACGAATGCATTTGCAATAACAATTGCGATATTTAATATT
GTTTATGAAGCTGTTTGACTTCAAAACACACAAAAAAAAAAATAAAACAAATTATTTGAAAGAGAATTAG
GAATCGGACGCTTATCGTTAGGGTAACAACAAGAAATGCTTACTGAGTCACAGCCTCTGGAAAACTGCCG
CAAGCCAGAGAGAGAGAGAAAAAGAGGGAGAGCAGCTTAGACCGCATGTGCTTGTGTGTGAGGCGTCTCT
CTCTTCGTCTCTGTTGCGCAAACGCATAGACTGCACTGAAAAAATCGATTACCTATTTTTTATGAATGAA
TATTTGCACTATTACTATTCAAAACTATTAAGATAGCAATCACATTCAATAGCCAAATACTATACCACCT
GAGCGATGCAACGAAATGATCAATTTGAGCAAAAATGCTGCATATTTAGGACGGCATCATTATAGAAATG
CTTCTTGCTGTGTACTTTTCTCTCGTCTGGCAGCTGTTTCGCCGTTATTGTTAAAACCGGCTTAAGTTAG
GTGTGTTTTCTACGACTAGTGAATGCCCTACTAGAAGATGTGTGTTGCACAAAATGTCCCTGGAATAACC
AATTTGAAGTGCAGATAGCAGTAAACGTAAGCTAATATGAATATTATTTAACTGTAATGTTTTAATATCG
CTGGACATTACTAATAAACCCACTATAAACACATGTACATATGTATGTTTTGGCATACAATGAGTAGTTG
GGGAAAAAATGTGTAAAAGCACCGTGACCATCACAGCATAAAGATAACCAGCTGAAGTATCGAATATGAG
TAACCCCCAAATTGAATCACATGCCGCAACTGATAGGACCCATGGAAGTACACTCTTCATGGCGATATAC
AAGACACACACAAGCACGAACACCCAGTTGCGGAGGAAATTCTCCGTAAATGAAAACCCAATCGGCGAAC
AATTCATACCCATATATGGTAAAAGTTTTGAACGCGACTTGAGAGCGGAGAGCATTGCGGCTGATAAGGT
TTTAGCGCTAAGCGGGCTTTATAAAACGGGCTGCGGGACCAGTTTTCATATCACTACCGTTTGAGTTCTT
GTGCTGTGTGGATACTCCTCCCGACACAAAGCCGCTCCATCAGCCAGCAGTCGTCTAATCCAGAGACCCC
GGATCGGGGTACCATCATGGTGAGCAAGGGCGAGGAGCTGTTCACCGGGGTGGTGCCCATCCTGGTCGAG
CTGGACGGCGACGTAAACGGCCACAAGTTCAGCGTGTCCGGCGAGGGCGAGGGCGATGCCACCTACGGCA
AGCTGACCCTGAAGTTCATCTGCACCACCGGCAAGCTGCCCGTGCCCTGGCCCACCCTCGTGACCACCCT
GACCTACGGCGTGCAGTGCTTCAGCCGCTACCCCGACCACATGAAGCAGCACGACTTCTTCAAGTCCGCC
ATGCCCGAAGGCTACGTCCAGGAGCGCACCATCTTCTTCAAGGACGACGGCAACTACAAGACCCGCGCCG
AGGTGAAGTTCGAGGGCGACACCCTGGTGAACCGCATCGAGCTGAAGGGCATCGACTTCAAGGAGGACGG
CAACATCCTGGGGCACAAGCTGGAGTACAACTACAACAGCCACAACGTCTATATCATGGCCGACAAGCAG
AAGAACGGCATCAAGGTGAACTTCAAGATCCGCCACAACATCGAGGACGGCAGCGTGCAGCTCGCCGACC
ACTACCAGCAGAACACCCCCATCGGCGACGGCCCCGTGCTGCTGCCCGACAACCACTACCTGAGCACCCA
GTCCAAGCTGAGCAAAGACCCCAACGAGAAGCGCGATCACATGGTCCTGCTGGAGTTCGTGACCGCCGCC
GGGATCACTCTCGGCATGGACGAGCTGTACAAGCCAAGCTTGAATTCTGCAGATATCCAGCACAGTGGCG
GCCGCTCGAGTCTAGAGGGCCCGCGGTTCGAAGGTAAGCCTATCCCTAACCCTCTCCTCGGTCTCGATTC
TACGCGTACCGGTCATCATCACCATCACCATTGAGTTTAAACCCGCTGATCAGCCTCGACTGTGCCTTCT
AAGGCCTGAGCTCGCTGATCAGCCTCGATCGAGGATCCAGACATGATAAGATACATTGATGAGTTTGGAC
AAACCACAACTAGAATGCAGTGAAAAAAATGCTTTATTTGTGAAATTTGTGATGCTATTGCTTTATTTGT
AACCATTATAAGCTGCAATAAACAAGTTAACAACAACAATTGCATTCATTTTATGTTTCAGGTTCAGGGG
GAGGTGTGGGAGGTTTTTTAAAGCAAGTAAAACCTCTACAAATGTGGTATGGCTGATTATGATCAGTCGA
CCGATGCCCTTGAGAGCCTTCAACCCAGTCAGCTCCTTCCGGTGGGCGCGGGGCATGACTATCGTCGCCG
CACTTATGACTGTCTTCTTTATCATGCAACTCGTAGGACAGGTGCCGGCAGCGCTCTGGGTCATTTTCGG
CGAGGACCGCTTTCGCTGGAGCGCGACGATGATCGGCCTGTCGCTTGCGGTATTCGGAATCTTGCACGCC
CTCGCTCAAGCCTTCGTCACTGGTCCCGCCACCAAACGTTTCGGCGAGAAGCAGGCCATTATCGCCGGCA
TGGCGGCCGACGCGCTGGGCTACGTCTTGCTGGCGTTCGCGACGCGAGGCTGGATGGCCTTCCCCATTAT
GATTCTTCTCGCTTCCGGCGGCATCGGGATGCCCGCGTTGCAGGCCATGCTGTCCAGGCAGGTAGATGAC
GACCATCAGGGACAGCTTCAAGGCCAGCAAAAGGCCAGGAACCGTAAAAAGGCCGCGTTGCTGGCGTTTT
TCCATAGGCTCCGCCCCCCTGACGAGCATCACAAAAATCGACGCTCAAGTCAGAGGTGGCGAAACCCGAC
AGGACTATAAAGATACCAGGCGTTTCCCCCTGGAAGCTCCCTCGTGCGCTCTCCTGTTCCGACCCTGCCG
CTTACCGGATACCTGTCCGCCTTTCTCCCTTCGGGAAGCGTGGCGCTTTCTCATAGCTCACGCTGTAGGT
ATCTCAGTTCGGTGTAGGTCGTTCGCTCCAAGCTGGGCTGTGTGCACGAACCCCCCGTTCAGCCCGACCG
CTGCGCCTTATCCGGTAACTATCGTCTTGAGTCCAACCCGGTAAGACACGACTTATCGCCACTGGCAGCA
GCCACTGGTAACAGGATTAGCAGAGCGAGGTATGTAGGCGGTGCTACAGAGTTCTTGAAGTGGTGGCCTA
ACTACGGCTACACTAGAAGGACAGTATTTGGTATCTGCGCTCTGCTGAAGCCAGTTACCTTCGGAAAAAG
AGTTGGTAGCTCTTGATCCGGCAAACAAACCACCGCTGGTAGCGGTGGTTTTTTTGTTTGCAAGCAGCAG
ATTACGCGCAGAAAAAAAGGATCTCAAGAAGATCCTTTGATCTTTTCTACGGGGTCTGACGCTCAGTGGA
ACGAAAACTCACGTTAAGGGATTTTGGTCATGAGATTATCAAAAAGGATCTTCACCTAGATCCTTTTAAA
TTAAAAATGAAGTTTTAAATCAATCTAAAGTATATATGAGTAAACTTGGTCTGACAGTTACCAATGCTTA
ATCAGTGAGGCACCTATCTCAGCGATCTGTCTATTTCGTTCATCCATAGTTGCCTGACTCCCCGTCGTGT
AGATAACTACGATACGGGAGGGCTTACCATCTGGCCCCAGTGCTGCAATGATACCGCGAGACCCACGCTC
ACCGGCTCCAGATTTATCAGCAATAAACCAGCCAGCCGGAAGGGCCGAGCGCAGAAGTGGTCCTGCAACT
TTATCCGCCTCCATCCAGTCTATTAATTGTTGCCGGGAAGCTAGAGTAAGTAGTTCGCCAGTTAATAGTT
TGCGCAACGTTGTTGCCATTGCTGCAGGCATCGTGGTGTCACGCTCGTCGTTTGGTATGGCTTCATTCAG
CTCCGGTTCCCAACGATCAAGGCGAGTTACATGATCCCCCATGTTGTGCAAAAAAGCGGTTAGCTCCTTC
GGTCCTCCGATCGTTGTCAGAAGTAAGTTGGCCGCAGTGTTATCACTCATGGTTATGGCAGCACTGCATA
ATTCTCTTACTGTCATGCCATCCGTAAGATGCTTTTCTGTGACTGGTGAGTACTCAACCAAGTCATTCTG
AGAATAGTGTATGCGGCGACCGAGTTGCTCTTGCCCGGCGTCAACACGGGATAATACCGCGCCACATAGC
AGAACTTTAAAAGTGCTCATCATTGGAAAACGTTCTTCGGGGCGAAAACTCTCAAGGATCTTACCGCTGT
TGAGATCCAGTTCGATGTAACCCACTCGTGCACCCAACTGATCTTCAGCATCTTTTACTTTCACCAGCGT
TTCTGGGTGAGCAAAAACAGGAAGGCAAAATGCCGCAAAAAAGGGAATAAGGGCGACACGGAAATGTTGA
ATACTCATACTCTTCCTTTTTCAATATTATTGAAGCATTTATCAGGGTTATTGTCTCATGAGCGGATACA
TATTTGAATGTATTTAGAAAAATAAACAAATAGGGGTTCCGCGCACATTTCCCCGAAAAGTGCCACCTGA
CGTCTAAGAAACCATTATTATCATGACATTAACCTATAAAAATAGGCGTATCACGAGGCCCTTTCGTCTT
CAAGAATTAATTCTATATTCTAAAAACACAAATGATACTTCTAAA
Features (pLannotate 1.2.2; 9 found; start..end, strand, type, name):
      8..2517    +  promoter       Ac5 promoter: Drosophila melanogaster actin 5C promoter
   2537..3253    +  CDS            mEGFP: mEGFP is a basic (constitutively fluorescent) green fluorescent protein published in 2002, derived from Aequorea victoria. It has moderate acid sensitivity.
   3323..3364    +  CDS            V5 tag: epitope tag from simian virus 5
   3464..3598    -  polyA_signal   SV40 poly(A) signal: SV40 polyadenylation signal
   3621..3705    -  CDS            large T antigen (fragment): large T antigen from SV40 (simian virus 40)
   3706..4153    +  CDS            TcR (fragment): tetracycline efflux protein; tet; confers resistance to tetracycline
   4199..4787    -  rep_origin     ori: high-copy-number ColE1/pMB1/pBR322/pUC origin of replication
   4958..5818    -  CDS            AmpR: β-lactamase; bla; confers resistance to ampicillin, carbenicillin, and related antibiotics
   5819..5923    -  promoter       AmpR promoter: bla
