[The description below was written by a language model from this plasmid's Addgene catalogue record and pLannotate feature annotations shown in this document.]
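Description:
T6-pAC5.1 mEGFP-EcoRV is an empty insect-cell expression backbone of about 6.1 kb, derived from pAc5.1 and intended for fluorescence imaging in Drosophila Schneider cells. It carries no gene of interest; instead it supplies a ready-made N-terminal mEGFP tag to which a user's coding sequence can be fused. In bacteria it is maintained through a high-copy ColE1/pUC-type origin and selected with ampicillin via the β-lactamase gene and its native bla promoter.

The expression unit is driven by the Drosophila melanogaster actin 5C (Ac5) promoter, a strong constitutive promoter active in fly cell lines. This sits directly upstream of the mEGFP coding sequence, the monomeric variant of enhanced GFP from Aequorea victoria, chosen to limit tag-driven self-association of fusion partners. Downstream of mEGFP there is a short gap followed by a V5 epitope tag inherited from the parent vector, then an SV40 polyadenylation signal. The plasmid name suggests that an EcoRV site in the region after mEGFP serves as the insertion point, although the feature table does not annotate it, and the record does not say whether the V5 tag stays in frame with inserted sequences. Short annotated fragments of SV40 large T antigen and of a tetracycline resistance gene are backbone remnants and are not functional markers. No selection marker for insect cells is annotated, which is consistent with use by transient transfection.

The associated publication describes a colocalization-based assay for detecting direct protein-protein interactions in cells, and this vector would provide green-labelled fusion proteins for such imaging.
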