Addgene plasmid #206489: T6-pAC5.1 mEGFP-EcoRV
Purpose: (Empty Backbone) Schneider cell imaging
Depositing lab: Anne Ephrussi. Publication: ReLo is a simple and rapid colocalization assay to identify and characterize direct protein-protein interactions. Salgania HK, Metz J, Jeske M. Nat Commun. 2024 Apr 3;15(1):2875. doi: 10.1038/s41467-024-47233-4. PubMed 38570497.
Backbone
  Vector backbone: pAc5.1
  Vector type: Insect Expression
  Tag / fusion protein: mEGFP (N terminal on backbone)
Growth in bacteria
  Bacterial resistance: Ampicillin, 100 μg/mL
  Growth temperature: 37°C
  Growth strain: DH5alpha
  Copy number: High Copy
Gene/Insert
  Gene/Insert name: None
  Tag / fusion protein: mEGFP (N terminal on backbone)
Terms and licenses: Academic/Nonprofit Terms; Industry Terms: Not Available to Industry
Depositor comments: Please visit https://www.biorxiv.org/content/10.1101/2022.03.04.482790v2 for bioRxiv preprint.
How to cite: T6-pAC5.1 mEGFP-EcoRV was a gift from Anne Ephrussi (Addgene plasmid # 206489 ; http://n2t.net/addgene:206489 ; RRID:Addgene_206489)
