>Addgene plasmid #206489 | T6-pAC5.1 mEGFP-EcoRV | depositor partial sequence | sequence record 401828 | mEGFP
ATGGTGAGCAAGGGCGAGGAGCTGTTCACCGGGGTGGTGCCCATCCTGGTCGAGCTGGACGGCGACGTAA
ACGGCCACAAGTTCAGCGTGTCCGGCGAGGGCGAGGGCGATGCCACCTACGGCAAGCTGACCCTGAAGTT
CATCTGCACCACCGGCAAGCTGCCCGTGCCCTGGCCCACCCTCGTGACCACCCTGACCTACGGCGTGCAG
TGCTTCAGCCGCTACCCCGACCACATGAAGCAGCACGACTTCTTCAAGTCCGCCATGCCCGAAGGCTACG
TCCAGGAGCGCACCATCTTCTTCAAGGACGACGGCAACTACAAGACCCGCGCCGAGGTGAAGTTCGAGGG
CGACACCCTGGTGAACCGCATCGAGCTGAAGGGCATCGACTTCAAGGAGGACGGCAACATCCTGGGGCAC
AAGCTGGAGTACAACTACAACAGCCACAACGTCTATATCATGGCCGACAAGCAGAAGAACGGCATCAAGG
TGAACTTCAAGATCCGCCACAACATCGAGGACGGCAGCGTGCAGCTCGCCGACCACTACCAGCAGAACAC
CCCCATCGGCGACGGCCCCGTGCTGCTGCCCGACAACCACTACCTGAGCACCCAGTCCAAGCTGAGCAAA
GACCCCAACGAGAAGCGCGATCACATGGTCCTGCTGGAGTTCGTGACCGCCGCCGGGATCACTCTCGGCA
TGGACGAGCTGTACAAG
